>Addgene plasmid #24728 | pHPyV7-713a | depositor full sequence | sequence record 11491 | Author sequence
ATAAAACGAAAGGCTCAGTCGAAAGACTGGGCCTTTCGTTTTATCTGTTGTTTGTCGGTGAACGCTCTCC
TGAGTAGGACAAATCCGCCGGGAGAACAACAACAATTGCATTCATTTTATGTTTCAGGTTCAGGGGGAGG
TGTGGGAGGTTTTTTAACGCTAGCATGGATGTTTTCCCAGTCACGACGTTGTAAAACGACGGCCAGTCTT
AAGCTCGGGCCCCAAATAATGATTTTATTTTGACTGATAGTGACCTGTTCGTTGCAACAAATTGATGAGC
AATGCTTTTTTATAATGCCAACTTTGTACAAAAAAGCAGGCTCAATTGTGGTTGCCACAAGCGTGGCCTT
GGGGAGGCGCAGCTGGAGGTGTCCCCGATTGGCTCCTTGAGGTGCTTCGTGAAGTGCCTACTCCCTCAGA
GATCCTCTATAACATTGCCAGAGGAATCTGGACTTCCTACTACAGAACAGGAAGAGAGTTAATACAAAGA
ACTGCTACTAGGGAATTGGCAAGCCTGTTGAGTAGACTAAGGCAGAATATTATAAATGGGGCTAATAGAG
CTATAGAAATGGCTCCAGACCCTGTACAAGGCCTTCTAAATCTAATAAATCAGGCCATTGCCTACAATAG
GGACTGGGAAACTAGGGCTCTCCTTGAGGGGAGGCCATTGTTTGAACCAGGGGGTGTTGTCATGTATGAC
ACACAAAATCTGCCACTCAGTGGAAATAATGACCAGAGGGGAGGGTTTCATGATGAAGGAACATGGGTTA
GTTTCCAAGGGGAGGAAGGAAACACTCCCCAGTATACTATACCTCAATGGATGCTTTTTGTTCTTGAGGA
GCTACAAAAAGAAGTGAATAAGGAGAATAAACATGCCCTGTCAAAGAAAAGGAAATGGACCCACACAGAA
ACTTCCCAGAGTGATAAGAAAAGGAGGCGTTGAAGTTTTGGATACAGTACCACTCACTGAGGAAACACAG
TACAAAGTTGAAGCAGTGTTGCTGCCAAACTTTGGAAAAGCAGCTACAACTGGGAACTTTCAATCTAGAG
GCCTACCTTATCCTATGAGTGACACTCTGGGGCCGGGGGCTGCTTTGTGTTACTCTGTTGCTGTTATTAA
TTTGCCTGAAATTCCTGATGCCATGTGTGAGGACACAATGATTGTTTGGGAGGCCTATAGGCTGGAAACA
GAACTTCTATTTGCTCCACAAATGGCTAGTTCTGGTTATCAAAGGGCTAATGGCACTCTAGCTGGAACAG
AGGGCAGTCAACTATACTTCTGGGCCTGTGGAGGAGGCCCCTTGGATGTAATTGGAATTAACCCTGACCC
TGAAAGGCTAAAGGTCAATGAAGCCCTAGAAGGTCCAGGCAATACTGATGTAGCTAGCCTGCAAGCCCTC
AGAAAGCAAGTAAATGCTGCAAATTTCCCAGTAGAGCTCTGGGTTGCAGATCCCACAAAAAATGATAATA
CCAGATACTTTGGCAGAGTGGTTGGAGGGGGAGTAACCCCTCCAGTTGTGTCCTATGGGAATCAGAGTAC
CACTCCCCTTATTGATGAAAATGGAGTTGGAATTTTGTGTACTTTTGGCAGTGTGTATCTTACCAGTGCT
GATATGGTTGGAATGACAGGCCTTCCAGGCCTTCCCACTCTGAGTGCTGACTACAGTAACCAGAGAACAG
TACAGGCTGGTTATGGCAGATTTTTTAGAGTCCACTGCAGACAAAGAAGAATTAAGCACCCCTACACAGT
GGATATGATGTTTAGACAGTTTCTGCAGCCCCAGAAGCCACAGGTGCAGGGGCAGCAACCTGCTGCAGTG
CAAGAAGTTACAATGGAGCAAATGCAGCCTGCTACTATCCCTCCAACTGTTGAGGGAGGCCTTGGCTTTG
CTCCCACCAGTAAGTTTCTGATCCAAAATGGAGAGCTTATTTATCCCAGCAGCAATGCTGCTGCAGCAGC
TGCAAAAATATCTGTAGCCCCAAAGAAAAACACAGACAACAAGAAGGAATTGTAACCATTTTATTAAACT
TATTCCAGTGGAATACAAAGCATATGCTGGGTAATTTCTAGAAATGAAAAGTTTTATTGTATCAATAAAC
TAGTTATTCATAGAACCAATACCAGACTCTGTACTTTCTTGGGTTTCCCTGGTATTTTCCTCTGTGGGAT
CATTAATGAGCACACCCTCAAAAGGGTCTTTACCTGATAAAATATTCTCCTTCATAGTTTGAAACATTCC
ATATGAAACCCACTGTTCAAATGTTTGTTTCCAATTAACTACCTCTTCTTGTATTTCTTCAACAAAGTCA
GACACTGGTTCCCACCAAATGAGAGCAGCTAGCAATGTACACCCTTTTTGCAAAAGCCTTTTTTTCATTA
AAATAGGGTTTGCATCCAAGCTTTTTTTAAGGCCTGGTTTATGCAAAAAGTAGTAGCCTTTTGCTACTCT
TGCCTTCACTGTTGTTGGAATAGCATATTCATTACAAGTTATTATACAAGGGGGAAACAGCTGAGATGTT
TTATTAATATGCTTCCTTTCCAAATTCACTGGTACACACCCATCTAAATAATCCCTCATATTATCAAGAT
TTGCCATCCCAACACCTGAAGGTAAATCTGTGTTAGGCAGGGGTGTTCCCTTTACATCCTCAATTACCAC
CATGTACTTATCAATAGCACATCCCAGTTCAAAGTTTATCTTGTCACTGCTACAATTTACATTTAATGCC
ACCCCTCCTAGTAAATCCAGAATGGCAGCTGCTAAGGTTGTTTTCCCACTGTTGATAGGCCCTTTAAACA
ATAGGTTTCTTCTTTTGGGGGTGTTTTCTACTAAGTAGGACAGCATCTCTTTAATTTTAATAGTGAACTG
TGGCAATAGGCAGTCTAACCAGGCCACTGCTCCTATTAATTGAGTTATTTCAACACCCCCTCCAAACTGC
TCTGCCAGCACTTTGAATTGTTTCTTAAATGACATAACCATGAGATCTTTCCTAGTAGATTCCATCATAA
GAACCCTTCTGGCAGCTAAAACTCTATCAGCAGCTTGCTGAGCAATTCCCTTTTGATTTTTAGCAGTTTT
AAACAGTTTAGCATTGGCCCAGTGCTTCTCATGGTGTTGGTGGGCCTTCACTGACTTTAAACACTTAGGA
CATAGTGATGGCTCTGTAGCAAATTCCATATAATATCCCATAATAAGTAACACATCAGTTAATTCCATGT
CTGCTGCAAAATCTGCTACAAAATTCCAGTCACAGTCATCTTTTTTAGAAGCTTCTTGAAAATCATAAGA
GTGAAGGCCTCCTTCCTTTGACTCTCTTAACACAGCAAATTTAGAATCTTGTAAGGCCTTATAACATTCA
GCATTTTTTAACACAGCTTTTACCATAATAAAAGAAACAGTACAGTGTTTTTTACAAGCATTTAAAATAG
CTGATACCCTATGTCTGCTTCCACTAATAAAAAACACCAGGGCACCACTACCATCTACACAGTTGTAGGC
CCCAATAAACAGAGCATTAAACTCAACACCTAATTTCTCATAAAGCAACATACTTTTCTCATAAGTTGTG
TAGCACAAAAAGCAGGTATAGCACTTGTTACCTAAAGTAGCATGGCTTAAAAACTCAGACAGGCATTCAG
GAAAGTCTTGGGGAGCTGGATTAGGCTTTTTTTGCTTAGGAGGGGTGGCAGAATATTTACTATCTTGGCT
GCATCCCTCCTCAGGATTCACAGAAGCAGATGCTGCAGGTTCTTCTTCATCAGATGATGACAGCTCTTCT
GTACAGTAAAGATCTTCATCCCATCCCTTGTTGAAGTCCTGCCACCATTGGTCCCACGCAGGGCTTCCAT
ATGGGGGCGGAGGTCTCACCTACAAAAAGATAATTAGTAAGGTTGCTTTGTTTACTCCCCTTAGTCAGGC
TTTTAGGCCTTGGATTACTTACAGTAGATTTAGCTGTCCCCAAAGGTTAAGTACATCCATTGGAGTTTGG
AAAATAATGTGGCTCCACCACATAAAGGATTCCTCAGATCTTTCTACTCCAAACCAGTCTAAATAGCAGT
CAAAGCACCAGCATTTGCCCCATAAAAGAGGCCCCCGGTGGTCTTTAGCATACTCTTTGGCCTTCTTCTT
ATGCTTTCTCTTTAAAATGCAATGAATACAACAGCAGGCTCTTAAACCTTGCACTACACACAAATTGTAG
TTCCACACCTTTTTTCTGTTAAACTCTGGCCCCAAAAACTCCCCTACAGTCAATTCTATATCCCAAAAAC
TGACCTCATCAGAGCTGTAATGCCACATGGGGCTTCCAGACCTTTGATCTCTCAAAGTAGCTTGCAGCTT
GTCTTTTAAGACATTCAGTCTTTGCATTTTCTGGGGATCTCCACCTTTATCTGGATGATACTTTTTGCTG
GCTAATCTAACCTTATGCTGTATGAGGGGCAAATTCCCCCAACAGGCCATGTTCAGGCCTATTAATTCCA
TAAGCTCCTTGACTTCATCTCTACCTAAAAGCTTGTCCATTTTCCCTTTCTCTCTGTAATTTCTGAAGAG
AAAGTGGTGGCAGGTGCAGCTGACACCCTTTAAATAGTCTTCTCTCTGCAATAGAAGGGTGGAGGCAAGA
GGCCACCAAGCCACCTACATTAGGAAAAAAAAGGTGGAGGAGGAAATGTCTGGGTTACTGGGTCAGACAG
GATATGATTAGCATAATATTAGCCCGCCAAAAGCTGTGGTTTTTATGCAGATGAGGTGTGACCTTTGGTG
GAGGACCTATCTCTCTATCTGTAAGTAAGAATTTTTCACTTTTTAACAAATTTTAACCTCTTAGTAACTG
TAGTGTTCTCTCTCCTCAGAAAGTCCTTGATATTGTTGGCCATTTGGGTGCTGTGTCAAGGACTTAGGTA
AGAGAATGGGTATTTTGTTAAGTATTCCTGAGATCATTGCAGCTACTGCTATTGGTGGAGGGGAGGCCTT
GGAAATTGCTGGAAGTGTAGGAGCTTTGGTGTCTGGAGAGGGATTGGCCACCTTGGAAGCCCTTCAAAGT
GCTGCTGCTCTATCTACTGAGGCCACAGCTGCTCTGGCAGTGTCCAATGAAGCTGCTATAGTATTATCTA
CTATTCCTGAATTATCCCAGACCTTGTTTGGAGTCCAAACCTTACTATCTTCTGTGGCAGGTGTTGGTGG
TGTAGTATACAACCTAAATCCTGGGGAACTGTACCAGGCGCCCGAGGGACCAGGTGGACTCGGCCCAAGA
ATTGGAAGCACAACCATGGCACTTCAATTGACCCAGCTTTCTTGTACAAAGTTGGCATTATAAGAAAGCA
TTGCTTATCAATTTGTTGCAACGAACAGGTCACTATCAGTCAAAATAAAATCATTATTTGCCATCCAGCT
GATAAGCAAGTAAAACCTCTACAAATGTGGTAAAATCGATAAGGATCCGGGCTGGCGTAATAGCGAAGAG
GCCCGCACCGATCGCCCTTCCCAACAGTTGCGTACCTAACCAAGTTCCTCTTTCAGAGGTTATTTCAGGC
CCTGCAGGGTTAATTAACAAAAAACCCCGCCGGGGCGGGGTTTTTTGTTACAATTCTTATCCTCAGTCCT
GCTCCTCTGCCACAAAGTGCACACAGTTGCCTGCTGGGTCTCTCAGGGCAAACTCTCTCCCCCAGGGCTG
CTCTCCAATCTCTGTCATGGCAGGGCCACTGGCATCCCTGAAGTTGGTGGAGACCACCTCACTCCACTCA
GCATACAGCTCATCCAGTCCTCTCACCCACACCCAAGCCAGGGTGTTGTCAGGCACCACCTGGTCCTGGA
CTGCTGAGATGAACAGGGTGACATCATCTCTGACCACACCTGCAAAGTCATCCTCCACAAAATCTCTGGA
GAACCCCAACCTGTCAGTCCAGAACTCAACAGCTCCAGCCACATCCCTGGCTGTGAGCACTGGGACAGCA
CTGGTCAACTTGGCCATGATGGCCCTCCTATAGTGAGTCGTATTATACTATGCCGATATACTATGCCGAT
GATTAATTGTCAACTACTTTTGAAAAATTTAATTAAGAACATGTGAGCAAAAGGCCAGCAAAAGGCCAGG
AACCGTAAAAAGGCCGCGTTGCTGGCGTTTTTCCATAGGCTCCGCCCCCCTGACGAGCATCACAAAAATC
GACGCTCAAGTCAGAGGTGGCGAAACCCGACAGGACTATAAAGATACCAGGCGTTTCCCCCTGGAAGCTC
CCTCGTGCGCTCTCCTGTTCCGACCCTGCCGCTTACCGGATACCTGTCCGCCTTTCTCCCTTCGGGAAGC
GTGGCGCTTTCTCATAGCTCACGCTGTAGGTATCTCAGTTCGGTGTAGGTCGTTCGCTCCAAGCTGGGCT
GTGTGCACGAACCCCCCGTTCAGCCCGACCGCTGCGCCTTATCCGGTAACTATCGTCTTGAGTCCAACCC
GGTAAGACACGACTTATCGCCACTGGCAGCAGCCACTGGTAACAGGATTAGCAGAGCGAGGTATGTAGGC
GGTGCTACAGAGTTCTTGAAGTGGTGGCCTAACTACGGCTACACTAGAAGAACAGTATTTGGTATCTGCG
CTCTGCTGAAGCCAGTTACCTTCGGAAAAAGAGTTGGTAGCTCTTGATCCGGCAAACAAACCACCGCTGG
TAGCGGTGGTTTTTTTGTTTGCAAGCAGCAGATTACGCGCAGAAAAAAAGGATCTCAAGAAGATCCTTTG
ATCTTTTCTACGGGGTCTGACGCTCAGTGGAACGAAAACTCACGTTAAGGGATTTTGGTCATGGCTAGTT
AATTAACCCACGTTTCAACATGCACATCCCAGTAATTTGGAAACATTTTGTTTCCAAAGATTCACTTAAC
ATTGGTTTAGCAACATGAAGCTTGGCTGTTTTGGCGGATGAGAGAAGATTTTCAGCCTGATACAGATTAA
ATCAGAACGCAGAAGCGGTCTGATAAAACAGAATTTGCCTGGCGGCAGTAGCGCGGTGGTCCCACCTGAC
CCCATGCCGAACTCAGAAGTGAAACGCCGTAGCGCCGATGGTAGTGTGGGGTCTCCCCATGCGAGAGTAG
GGAACTGCCAGGCATCAA
Features (pLannotate 1.2.2; 9 found; start..end, strand, type, name):
    171..207     -  CDS            lacZα (fragment): LacZα fragment of β-galactosidase; lacZ fragment
    223..322     +  protein_bind   attL1: mutant version of attL; recombination site for the Gateway® LR reaction LR Clonase™
   5281..5380    -  protein_bind   attL2: mutant version of attL; recombination site for the Gateway® LR reaction LR Clonase™
   5441..5492    +  CDS            lacZα (fragment): LacZα fragment of β-galactosidase; lacZ fragment
   5596..5967    -  CDS            ble: BLE_STRHI - Experimental evidence at protein level: Swiss-Prot protein existence level 1. Binding protein with a strong affinity to the bleomycin family of antibiotics. From Streptoalloteichus hindustanus.
   5987..6034    -  promoter       EM7 promoter: synthetic bacterial promoter&nbsp
   6120..6708    -  rep_origin     ori: high-copy-number ColE1/pMB1/pBR322/pUC origin of replication
   6967..7082    +  ncRNA          5S rRNA: Accession: RF00001 - 5S ribosomal RNA
   7086..84      +  terminator     rrnB T1 terminator (across the origin): Escherichia coli rrnB; transcription terminator T1 from the E. coli rrnB gene
