[The description below was written by a language model from this plasmid's Addgene catalogue record and pLannotate feature annotations shown in this document.]
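Description:
pHPyV7-713a is a bacterial plasmid carrying a complete molecular clone of Human polyomavirus 7 (isolate 713a), one of the polyomaviruses reported to be chronically shed from human skin. The roughly 4.96 kb viral genome sits in pFunnyfarm, a compact (about 2.1 kb) Gateway-type backbone, giving a total construct of 7,088 nt. The genome was introduced by Gateway recombination. The record lists attP sites that were destroyed during cloning, which is consistent with the feature table showing attL1 and attL2 sites flanking the insert region, the arrangement expected of an entry-clone-like product. No viral open reading frames or regulatory regions are annotated in the feature table, so the span between the att sites is left blank. The record does not describe the orientation or the point at which the circular viral genome was opened for cloning.

The backbone is minimal. It has a high-copy ColE1/pUC-type origin for replication in E. coli and a ble gene from Streptoalloteichus hindustanus driven by the synthetic bacterial EM7 promoter, which confers resistance to Zeocin/bleomycin-family antibiotics. Short lacZα fragments remain on either side of the att sites. An rrnB T1 terminator, with an adjacent segment annotated as 5S rRNA that probably derives from the same rrnB operon, lies upstream of the insert, where such terminators typically limit read-through transcription. There is no mammalian selection marker, reporter or heterologous eukaryotic promoter, so any expression in mammalian cells would depend on the virus's own control elements.

According to the depositor, the viral genome can be released from the plasmid by MfeI digestion. This makes the construct a source of intact HPyV7 DNA, for example as a reference sequence or as a template for subcloning viral genes.
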