Addgene plasmid #24728: pHPyV7-713a
Depositing lab: Christopher Buck. Depositing organization: National Cancer Institute (NCI). Publication: Merkel cell polyomavirus and two previously unknown polyomaviruses are chronically shed from human skin. Schowalter RM, Pastrana DV, Pumphrey KA, Moyer AL, Buck CB.. Cell Host Microbe. 2010 Jun 25;7(6):509-15. 10.1016/j.chom.2010.05.006 PubMed 20542254.
Backbone
  Vector backbone: pFunnyfarm
  Backbone manufacturer: Christopher Buck lab, Addgene plasmid 24755
  Backbone size w/o insert (bp): 2131
  Vector type: Viral clone
Growth in bacteria
  Bacterial resistance: Bleocin (Zeocin), 50 μg/mL
  Growth temperature: 37°C
  Growth strain: DH5alpha
  Copy number: High Copy
Gene/Insert
  Gene/Insert name: Full genome of Human polyomavirus 7 (alt name: Polyomavirus HPyV7 isolate 713a)
  Species: polyomavirus
  Insert size (bp): 4957
  GenBank ID: HM011566
  Cloning method: Gateway Cloning; 5′ cloning site attPI (destroyed during cloning); 3′ cloning site AttP2 (destroyed during cloning)
  Sequencing primers: 5′ M13/pUC Forward; 3′ AsyR (CTGAAAGAGGAACTTGGTTAGG)
Terms and licenses: Academic/Nonprofit Terms; Industry Terms: Not Available to Industry
Depositor comments: genome can be liberated by digestion with Mfe I.
How to cite: pHPyV7-713a was a gift from Christopher Buck (Addgene plasmid # 24728 ; http://n2t.net/addgene:24728 ; RRID:Addgene_24728)
