>Addgene plasmid #24728 | pHPyV7-713a | addgene partial sequence | sequence record 30737 | 24728 with M13pUC-fwd
AATATGATTTTATTTTGACTGATAGTGACCTGTTCGTTGCAACAAATTGATGAGCAATGCTTTTTTATAA
TGCCAACGTTTGTACAAAAAAGCAGGCTCAATTGTGGTTGCCACAAGCGTGGCCTTGGGGAGGCGCAGCT
GGAGGTGTCCCCGATTGGCTCCTTGAGGTGCTTCGTGAAGTGCCTACTCCCTCAGAGATCCTCTATAACA
TTGCCAGAGGAATCTGGACTTCCTACTACAGAACAGGAAGAGAGTTAATACAAAGAACTGCTACTAGGGA
ATTGGCAAGCCTGTTGAGTAGACTAAGGCAGAATATTATAAATGGGGCTAATAGAGCTATAGAAATGGCT
CCAGACCCTGTACAAGGCCTTCTAAATCTAATAAATCAGGCCATTGCCTACAATAGGGACTGGGAAACTA
GGGCTCTCCTTGAGGGGAGGCCATTGTTTGAACCAGGGGGTGTTGTCATGTATGACACACAAAATCTGCC
ACTCAGTGGAAATAATGACCAGAGGGGAGGGTTTCATGATGAAGGAACATGGGTTAGTTTCCAAGGGGAG
GAAGGAAACACTCCCCAGTATACTATACCTCAATGGATGCTTTTTGTTCTTGAGGAGCTACAAAAAGAAG
TGAATAAGGAGAATAAACATGCCCTGTCAAAGAAAAGGAAATGGACCCACACAGAAACTTCCCAGAGTGA
TAAGAAAAGGAGGCGTTGAAGTTTTGGATACAGTACCACTCACTGAGGAAACACAGTACAAAGTTGAAGC
AGTGTTGCTGCCAAACTTTGGAAAAGCAGCTACAACTGGGAACTTTCAATCTAGAGGCCTACCTTATCCT
ATGAGTGACACTCTGGGGCCGGGGGCTGCTTTGTGTTACTCTGTTGCTGTTATTAATTTGCCTGAAATTC
CTGA
